Addgene plasmid #190219: pPOTv7-hygro-eYFP
Purpose: Trypanosoma brucei PCR only tagging (pPOT) vector for endogenous gene tagging
Depositing lab: Samuel Dean. Depositing organization: University of Warwick. Publication: A comprehensive toolkit for protein localization and functional analysis in trypanosomatids. Paterou A, Saez Conde J, Tyc J, Sunter JD, Vaughan S, Gull K, Dean S. Open Biol. 2025 Apr;15(4):240361. doi: 10.1098/rsob.240361. Epub 2025 Apr 2. PubMed 40169015.
Backbone
  Vector backbone: pPOT
  Vector type: Unspecified
Growth in bacteria
  Bacterial resistance: Ampicillin, 100 μg/mL
  Growth temperature: 37°C
  Growth strain: NEB Stable
  Copy number: High Copy
Gene/Insert
  Gene/Insert name: eYFP
  Species: Synthetic
  Promoter: read through
  Cloning method: Restriction Enzyme; 5′ cloning site HindIII (not destroyed); 3′ cloning site BamHI (not destroyed)
  Sequencing primers: 5′ cTATGGGTTCTGGTAGTG; 3′ cTTAACTACCCGATCCTG
Terms and licenses: Academic/Nonprofit Terms; Industry Terms: Not Available to Industry
Depositor comments: Please visit https://doi.org/10.1101/2023.04.21.537815 for bioRxiv preprint.
How to cite: pPOTv7-hygro-eYFP was a gift from Samuel Dean (Addgene plasmid # 190219 ; http://n2t.net/addgene:190219 ; RRID:Addgene_190219)
