[The description below was written by a language model from this plasmid's Addgene catalogue record and pLannotate feature annotations shown in this document.]
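Description:
pPOTv7-hygro-eYFP is a PCR-only tagging (pPOT) template plasmid for endogenous gene tagging in Trypanosoma brucei. It is not an expression vector in the usual sense. Instead, it supplies a tag-plus-marker module that is amplified by PCR, and in this type of approach the primers carry homology to the target locus so that the product integrates into the parasite genome and fuses the fluorescent protein to the gene of interest. In E. coli the 6.8 kb plasmid is maintained at high copy from a ColE1/pUC-type origin and selected with ampicillin through the β-lactamase gene. The backbone also retains typical cloning-vector elements: an f1 origin, flanking T7 and SP6 promoters, lac promoter/operator sequences, and lacZα and lacI fragments. None of these has a stated role in tagging.

The payload is an eYFP coding sequence, a yellow Aequorea-derived fluorescent protein, cloned between HindIII and BamHI sites that are both preserved, which should allow the tag to be exchanged. The feature table shows eYFP flanked on each side by a copy of the hygromycin phosphotransferase gene (hph), all in the same orientation. This arrangement is consistent with one template serving both N-terminal tagging (marker followed by tag) and C-terminal tagging (tag followed by marker), although the record does not say so explicitly. The promoter is listed as "read through", so no dedicated promoter is present and expression after integration depends on transcription running through the tagged locus. The intergenic regions between the coding sequences are not annotated. The record points to use in protein localisation and functional analysis in trypanosomatids, with hygromycin selecting for tagged parasites.
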