Features (pLannotate 1.2.2; 15 found; start..end, strand, type, name):
    171..1193    +  CDS            hph: KHYB_ECOLX - Experimental evidence at protein level: Swiss-Prot protein existence level 1. The aminoglycoside phosphotransferases achieve inactivation of their antibiotic substrates by phosphorylation. Only phosphorylates hygromycin and closely related compounds such as demethyl analogs and destomycin. From Escherichia coli.
   1590..2306    +  CDS            EYFP: EYFP is a basic (constitutively fluorescent) green/yellow fluorescent protein published in 1996, derived from Aequorea victoria. It is reported to be a very rapidly-maturing weak dimer with high acid sensitivity.
   2709..3731    +  CDS            hph: KHYB_ECOLX - Experimental evidence at protein level: Swiss-Prot protein existence level 1. The aminoglycoside phosphotransferases achieve inactivation of their antibiotic substrates by phosphorylation. Only phosphorylates hygromycin and closely related compounds such as demethyl analogs and destomycin. From Escherichia coli.
   3927..3945    -  promoter       SP6 promoter: promoter for bacteriophage SP6 RNA polymerase
   3987..4003    -  protein_bind   lac operator: The lac repressor binds to the lac operator to inhibit transcription in E. coli. This inhibition can be relieved by adding lactose or isopropyl-β-D-thiogalactopyranoside (IPTG). lac repressor encoded by lacI
   4011..4041    -  promoter       lac promoter: promoter for the E. coli lac operon
   4056..4077    -  protein_bind   CAP binding site: CAP binding activates transcription in the presence of cAMP. E. coli catabolite activator protein
   4090..4182    -  CDS            lacI (fragment): lac repressor; lacI; The lac repressor binds to the lac operator to inhibit transcription in E. coli. This inhibition can be relieved by adding lactose or isopropyl-β-D-thiogalactopyranoside (IPTG).
   4365..4953    -  rep_origin     ori: high-copy-number ColE1/pMB1/pBR322/pUC origin of replication
   5124..5984    -  CDS            AmpR: β-lactamase; bla; confers resistance to ampicillin, carbenicillin, and related antibiotics
   5985..6089    -  promoter       AmpR promoter: bla
   6116..6166    +  misc_feature   bom (fragment): basis of mobility region from pBR322
   6167..6622    -  rep_origin     f1 ori (sequence partly withheld): f1 bacteriophage origin of replication; arrow indicates direction of (+) strand synthesis
   6626..6783    -  CDS            lacZα (fragment): LacZα fragment of β-galactosidase; lacZ fragment
   6786..2       +  promoter       T7 promoter (across the origin): promoter for bacteriophage T7 RNA polymerase
>Addgene plasmid #190219 | pPOTv7-hygro-eYFP | addgene full sequence | sequence record 374796 | Addgene NGS Result
GGGCGAATTGGGCCCGTATAATGCAGACCTGCTGCAAGCTAGGGGCACAGCAAGGTCTTCTGAAATTCAT
GTTTTTTTTTTTTTTACTCTGCATTGCAGTCTCCGCTCTTATTTAGTTTTGCTTTACGTAAGGTCTCGTT
GCTGCCATAAAATAAGCTCTAGTGGAATTCATGAAAAAGCCTGAACTCACCGCGACGTCTGTCGAGAAGT
TTCTGATCGAAAAGTTCGACAGCGTCTCCGACCTGATGCAGCTCTCGGAGGGCGAAGAATCTCGTGCTTT
CAGCTTCGATGTAGGAGGGCGTGGATATGTCCTGCGGGTAAATAGCTGCGCCGATGGTTTCTACAAAGAT
CGTTATGTTTATCGGCACTTTGCATCGGCCGCGCTCCCGATTCCGGAAGTGCTTGACATTGGGGAATTTA
GCGAGAGCCTGACCTATTGCATCTCCCGCCGTGCACAGGGTGTCACGTTGCAAGACCTGCCTGAAACCGA
ACTGCCCGCTGTTCTGCAGCCGGTCGCGGAGGCAATGGATGCGATCGCTGCGGCCGATCTTAGCCAGACG
AGCGGGTTCGGCCCATTCGGACCGCAAGGAATCGGTCAATACACTACATGGCGTGATTTTATATGCGCGA
TTGCTGATCCCCATGTGTATCACTGGCAAACTGTGATGGACGACACCGTCAGTGCGTCCGTCGCGCAGGC
TCTCGATGAGCTGATGCTTTGGGCCGAGGACTGCCCCGAAGTCCGGCACCTCGTGCACGCGGATTTCGGC
TCCAACAATGTCCTGACGGACAATGGCCGCATAACAGCGGTCATTGACTGGAGCGAGGCGATGTTCGGGG
ATTCCCAATACGAGGTCGCCAACATCTTCTTCTGGAGGCCGTGGTTGGCTTGTATGGAGCAGCAGACGCG
CTACTTCGAGCGGAGGCATCCGGAGCTTGCAGGATCGCCTCGGCTCCGGGCGTATATGCTCCGCATTGGT
CTTGACCAACTCTATCAGAGCTTGGTTGACGGCAATTTCGATGATGCAGCTTGGGCGCAGGGTCGATGCG
ACGCAATCGTCCGATCCGGAGCCGGGACTGTCGGGCGTACACAAATCGCCCGCAGAAGCGCGGCCGTCTG
GACCGATGGCTGTGTAGAAGTACTCGCCGATAGTGGAAACCGACGCCCCAGCACTCGTCCGAGGGCAAAG
GAATAGCCATGGTGCCCATTTAGTTGGCCTTTCCCTTGTCTCGTGTCTTTTCCGTGGAAAGGTTCCCGGA
GTAATCTGATGGCACAGCAGGGAGGTGCGCCTGCAGGTTGGTTAGGAAGGGGGGATGATGTAAAAGAAGA
AAATGGGGGGATTCGAGCCCCACGCGTTGCTCAAGCTGTGTAGCGCAGGCGTTTCCTTACATATTTCTCT
AACAGGCACGGAAGCCTAACAAATACACTTGGCTTATTTTTTTGCCCCCTCATGTCTTGTACAAATATTT
GCGATAGCTTAGCTATCAGCCACATTAATCAAACAAGTATACCAACAAGCCCGAAAACAGAAACTCAACT
GCAACGGGTACCTATGGGTTCTGGTAGTGGTTCCGGTTCCGGTTCTAAGCTTGTGAGCAAGGGCGAGGAG
CTGTTCACCGGGGTGGTGCCCATCCTGGTCGAGCTGGACGGCGACGTAAACGGCCACAAGTTCAGCGTGT
CCGGCGAGGGCGAGGGCGATGCCACCTACGGCAAGCTGACCCTGAAGTTCATCTGCACCACCGGCAAGCT
GCCCGTGCCCTGGCCCACCCTCGTGACCACCTTCGGCTACGGCCTGCAGTGCTTCGCCCGCTACCCCGAC
CACATGAAGCAGCACGACTTCTTCAAGTCCGCCATGCCCGAAGGCTACGTCCAGGAGCGCACCATCTTCT
TCAAGGACGACGGCAACTACAAGACCCGCGCCGAGGTGAAGTTCGAGGGCGACACCCTGGTGAACCGCAT
CGAGCTGAAGGGCATCGACTTCAAGGAGGACGGCAACATCCTGGGGCACAAGCTGGAGTACAACTACAAC
AGCCACAACGTCTATATCATGGCCGACAAGCAGAAGAACGGCATCAAGGTGAACTTCAAGATCCGCCACA
ACATCGAGGACGGCAGCGTGCAGCTCGCCGACCACTACCAGCAGAACACCCCCATCGGCGACGGCCCCGT
GCTGCTGCCCGACAACCACTACCTGAGCTACCAGTCCGCCCTGAGCAAAGACCCCAACGAGAAGCGCGAT
CACATGGTCCTGCTGGAGTTCGTGACCGCCGCCGGGATCACTCTCGGCATGGACGAGCTGTACAAGGGAT
CCGGATCAGGATCTGGATCAGGATCGGGTAGTTAAGAGCTCCGCTGCGCTTAAATGTCTTTCATTATAAT
CAATGTATAACCTTTATGTAGTATTTCAATCTATGCCGCTGTGTACGTGCACTGCGGTGCCTATCCTTCG
GCATTAGAGAGTCACTGTTTGTGTAGATCGTAGCTGCATGTCTGACATCTGGTTCATTAGTGCCGTTTTG
AGTCTGCACTGTTGTGCAACTTGATATTCATCACTGCACACCAACCGTGTGTTTCCTCCTTTGGGTGCAC
CCTTTAATCCTTGTCTTCTCCTTTTTTGTCTCTTTCCCCCTCGAAAAGGTGTCAAACTACTGCCGCATAA
ACTACGGTTATCCCAAATTTAAGAGAAAGCAATAAAGCATCAGCTAGCATGAAAAAGCCTGAACTCACCG
CGACGTCTGTCGAGAAGTTTCTGATCGAAAAGTTCGACAGCGTCTCCGACCTGATGCAGCTCTCGGAGGG
CGAAGAATCTCGTGCTTTCAGCTTCGATGTAGGAGGGCGTGGATATGTCCTGCGGGTAAATAGCTGCGCC
GATGGTTTCTACAAAGATCGTTATGTTTATCGGCACTTTGCATCGGCCGCGCTCCCGATTCCGGAAGTGC
TTGACATTGGGGAATTTAGCGAGAGCCTGACCTATTGCATCTCCCGCCGTGCACAGGGTGTCACGTTGCA
AGACCTGCCTGAAACCGAACTGCCCGCTGTTCTGCAGCCGGTCGCGGAGGCAATGGATGCGATCGCTGCG
GCCGATCTTAGCCAGACGAGCGGGTTCGGCCCATTCGGACCGCAAGGAATCGGTCAATACACTACATGGC
GTGATTTTATATGCGCGATTGCTGATCCCCATGTGTATCACTGGCAAACTGTGATGGACGACACCGTCAG
TGCGTCCGTCGCGCAGGCTCTCGATGAGCTGATGCTTTGGGCCGAGGACTGCCCCGAAGTCCGGCACCTC
GTGCACGCGGATTTCGGCTCCAACAATGTCCTGACGGACAATGGCCGCATAACAGCGGTCATTGACTGGA
GCGAGGCGATGTTCGGGGATTCCCAATACGAGGTCGCCAACATCTTCTTCTGGAGGCCGTGGTTGGCTTG
TATGGAGCAGCAGACGCGCTACTTCGAGCGGAGGCATCCGGAGCTTGCAGGATCGCCTCGGCTCCGGGCG
TATATGCTCCGCATTGGTCTTGACCAACTCTATCAGAGCTTGGTTGACGGCAATTTCGATGATGCAGCTT
GGGCGCAGGGTCGATGCGACGCAATCGTCCGATCCGGAGCCGGGACTGTCGGGCGTACACAAATCGCCCG
CAGAAGCGCGGCCGTCTGGACCGATGGCTGTGTAGAAGTACTCGCCGATAGTGGAAACCGACGCCCCAGC
ACTCGTCCGAGGGCAAAGGAATAGCTCGAGTGCCCATTTAGTTGGCTTTTCCCTTGTCTCGTGTCTTTTC
CGTGGAAAGGTTCCCGGAGTAATCTGATGGCACAGCAGGGAGGTGCGCCTGCAGGTTGGTTAGGAAGGGG
GGATGATGTAAAAGAAGAAAATGGGGGGATTCGAGCCCCGCACAGGTCTCTCAAATTGGATGCATAGCTT
GAGTATTCTATAGTGTCACCTAAATAGCTTGGCGTAATCATGGTCATAGCTGTTTCCTGTGTGAAATTGT
TATCCGCTCACAATTCCACACAACATACGAGCCGGAAGCATAAAGTGTAAAGCCTGGGGTGCCTAATGAG
TGAGCTAACTCACATTAATTGCGTTGCGCTCACTGCCCGCTTTCCAGTCGGGAAACCTGTCGTGCCAGCT
GCATTAATGAATCGGCCAACGCGCGGGGAGAGGCGGTTTGCGTATTGGGCGCTCTTCCGCTTCCTCGCTC
ACTGACTCGCTGCGCTCGGTCGTTCGGCTGCGGCGAGCGGTATCAGCTCACTCAAAGGCGGTAATACGGT
TATCCACAGAATCAGGGGATAACGCAGGAAAGAACATGTGAGCAAAAGGCCAGCAAAAGGCCAGGAACCG
TAAAAAGGCCGCGTTGCTGGCGTTTTTCCATAGGCTCCGCCCCCCTGACGAGCATCACAAAAATCGACGC
TCAAGTCAGAGGTGGCGAAACCCGACAGGACTATAAAGATACCAGGCGTTTCCCCCTGGAAGCTCCCTCG
TGCGCTCTCCTGTTCCGACCCTGCCGCTTACCGGATACCTGTCCGCCTTTCTCCCTTCGGGAAGCGTGGC
GCTTTCTCATAGCTCACGCTGTAGGTATCTCAGTTCGGTGTAGGTCGTTCGCTCCAAGCTGGGCTGTGTG
CACGAACCCCCCGTTCAGCCCGACCGCTGCGCCTTATCCGGTAACTATCGTCTTGAGTCCAACCCGGTAA
GACACGACTTATCGCCACTGGCAGCAGCCACTGGTAACAGGATTAGCAGAGCGAGGTATGTAGGCGGTGC
TACAGAGTTCTTGAAGTGGTGGCCTAACTACGGCTACACTAGAAGAACAGTATTTGGTATCTGCGCTCTG
CTGAAGCCAGTTACCTTCGGAAAAAGAGTTGGTAGCTCTTGATCCGGCAAACAAACCACCGCTGGTAGCG
GTGGTTTTTTTGTTTGCAAGCAGCAGATTACGCGCAGAAAAAAAGGATCTCAAGAAGATCCTTTGATCTT
TTCTACGGGGTCTGACGCTCAGTGGAACGAAAACTCACGTTAAGGGATTTTGGTCATGAGATTATCAAAA
AGGATCTTCACCTAGATCCTTTTAAATTAAAAATGAAGTTTTAAATCAATCTAAAGTATATATGAGTAAA
CTTGGTCTGACAGTTACCAATGCTTAATCAGTGAGGCACCTATCTCAGCGATCTGTCTATTTCGTTCATC
CATAGTTGCCTGACTCCCCGTCGTGTAGATAATTACGATACGGGAGGGCTTACCATCTGGCCCCAGTGCT
GCAATGATACCGCGAGACCCACGCTCACCGGCTCCAGATTTATCAGCAATAAACCAGCCAGCCGGAAGGG
CCGAGCGCAGAAGTGGTCCTGCAACTTTATCCGCCTCCATCCAGTCTATTAATTGTTGCCGGGAAGCTAG
AGTAAGTAGTTCGCCAGTTAATAGTTTGCGCAACGTTGTTGCCATTGCTACAGGCATCGTGGTGTCACGC
TCGTCGTTTGGTATGGCTTCATTCAGCTCCGGTTCCCAACGATCAAGGCGAGTTACATGATCCCCCATGT
TGTGCAAAAAAGCGGTTAGCTCCTTCGGTCCTCCGATCGTTGTCAGAAGTAAGTTGGCCGCAGTGTTATC
ACTCATGGTTATGGCAGCACTGCATAATTCTCTTACTGTCATGCCATCCGTAAGATGCTTTTCTGTGACT
GGTGAGTACTCAACCAAGTCATTCTGAGAATAGTGTATGCGGCGACCGAGTTGCTCTTGCCCGGCGTCAA
TACGGGATAATACCGCGCCACATAGCAGAACTTTAAAAGTGCTCATCATTGGAAAACGTTCTTCGGGGCG
AAAACTCTCAAGGATCTTACCGCTGTTGAGATCCAGTTCGATGTAACCCACTCGTGCACCCAACTGATCT
TCAGCATCTTTTACTTTCACCAGCGTTTCTGGGTGAGCAAAAACAGGAAGGCAAAATGCCGCAAAAAAGG
GAATAAGGGCGACACGGAAATGTTGAATACTCATACTCTTCCTTTTTCAATATTATTGAAGCATTTATCA
GGGTTATTGTCTCATGAGCGGATACATATTTGAATGTATTTAGAAAAATAAACAAATAGGGGTTCCGCGC
ACATTTCCCCGAAAAGTGCCACCTGATGCGGTGTGAAATACCGCACAGATGCGTAAGGAGAAAATACCGC
ATCAGGAAATTGTAAGCGTTAATATTTTGTTAAAATTCGCGTTAAATTTTTGTTAAATCAGCTCATTTTT
TAACCAATAGGCCGAAATCGGCAAAATCCCTTATAAATCAAAAGAATAGACCGAGATAGGGT
[37 nt withheld, positions 6293-6329]
AAAGAACGTGGACTCCAACGTCAAAGG
[49 nt withheld, positions 6357-6405]
T
[91 nt withheld, positions 6407-6497]
G
[98 nt withheld, positions 6499-6596]
ACTTAATGCGCCGCTACAGGGCGCGTCCATTCGCCATTCAGGCTGCGCAACTGTTGGGAAGGGCGATCGG
TGCGGGCCTCTTCGCTATTACGCCAGCTGGCGAAAGGGGGATGTGCTGCAAGGCGATTAAGTTGGGTAAC
GCCAGGGTTTTCCCAGTCACGACGTTGTAAAACGACGGCCAGTGAATTGTAATACGACTCACTATA
